>Addgene plasmid #74870 | pGWB528 | depositor full sequence | sequence record 141545 | pGWB528 sequence 11696 bps
TTTCACGCCCTTTTAAATATCCGATTATTCTAATAAACGCTCTTTTCTCTTAGGTTTACCCGCCAATATA
TCCTGTCAAACACTGATAGTTTAAACTGAAGGCGGGAAACGACAATCTGATCCAAGCTCAAGCTGCTCTA
GCATTCGCCATTCAGGCTGCGCAACTGTTGGGAAGGGCGATCGGTGCGGGCCTCTTCGCTATTACGCCAG
CTGGCGAAAGGGGGATGTGCTGCAAGGCGATTAAGTTGGGTAACGCCAGGGTTTTCCCAGTCACGACGTT
GTAAAACGACGGCCAGTGCCAAGCTTGGGTCTAGAGTTATCAACAAGTTTGTACAAAAAAGCTGAACGAG
AAACGTAAAATGATATAAATATCAATATATTAAATTAGATTTTGCATAAAAAACAGACTACATAATACTG
TAAAACACAACATATCCAGTCACTATGGCGGCCCCTCGAGGGGCCGCATTAGGCACCCCAGGCTTTACAC
TTTATGCTTCCGGCTCGTATAATGTGTGGATTTTGAGTTAGGATCCGGCGAGATTTTCAGGAGCTAAGGA
AGCTAAAATGGAGAAAAAAATCACTGGATATACCACCGTTGATATATCCCAATGGCATCGTAAAGAACAT
TTTGAGGCATTTCAGTCAGTTGCTCAATGTACCTATAACCAGACCGTTCAGCTGGATATTACGGCCTTTT
TAAAGACCGTAAAGAAAAATAAGCACAAGTTTTATCCGGCCTTTATTCACATTCTTGCCCGCCTGATGAA
TGCTCATCCGGAATTCCGTATGGCAATGAAAGACGGTGAGCTGGTGATATGGGATAGTGTTCACCCTTGT
TACACCGTTTTCCATGAGCAAACTGAAACGTTTTCATCGCTCTGGAGTGAATACCACGACGATTTCCGGC
AGTTTCTACACATATATTCGCAAGATGTGGCGTGTTACGGTGAAAACCTGGCCTATTTCCCTAAAGGGTT
TATTGAGAATATGTTTTTCGTCTCAGCCAATCCCTGGGTGAGTTTCACCAGTTTTGATTTAAACGTGGCC
AATATGGACAACTTCTTCGCCCCCGTTTTCACCATGGGCAAATATTATACGCAAGGCGACAAGGTGCTGA
TGCCGCTGGCGATTCAGGTTCATCATGCCGTCTGTGATGGCTTCCATGTCGGCAGAATGCTTAATGAATT
ACAACAGTACTGCGATGAGTGGCAGGGCGGGGCGTAAAGATCTGGATCCGGCTTACTAAAAGCCAGATAA
CAGTATGCGTATTTGCGCGCTGATTTTTGCGGTATAAGAATATATACTGATATGTATACCCGAAGTATGT
CAAAAAGAGGTGTGCTATGAAGCAGCGTATTACAGTGACAGTTGACAGCGACAGCTATCAGTTGCTCAAG
GCATATATGATGTCAATATCTCCGGTCTGGTAAGCACAACCATGCAGAATGAAGCCCGTCGTCTGCGTGC
CGAACGCTGGAAAGCGGAAAATCAGGAAGGGATGGCTGAGGTCGCCCGGTTTATTGAAATGAACGGCTCT
TTTGCTGACGAGAACAGGGACTGGTGAAATGCAGTTTAAGGTTTACACCTATAAAAGAGAGAGCCGTTAT
CGTCTGTTTGTGGATGTACAGAGTGATATTATTGACACGCCCGGGCGACGGATGGTGATCCCCCTGGCCA
GTGCACGTCTGCTGTCAGATAAAGTCTCCCGTGAACTTTACCCGGTGGTGCATATCGGGGATGAAAGCTG
GCGCATGATGACCACCGATATGGCCAGTGTGCCGGTCTCCGTTATCGGGGAAGAAGTGGCTGATCTCAGC
CACCGCGAAAATGACATCAAAAACGCCATTAACCTGATGTTCTGGGGAATATAAATGTCAGGCTCCCTTA
TACACAGCCAGTCTGCAGGTCGACCATAGTGACTGGATATGTTGTGTTTTACAGTATTATGTAGTCTGTT
TTTTATGCAAAATCTAATTTAATATATTGATATTTATATCATTTTACGTTTCTCGTTCAGCTTTCTTGTA
CAAAGTGGTTGATAACAGCAAGAGAAGATGGAAAAAGAATTTCATAGCCGTCTCAGCAGCCAACCGCTTT
AAGAAAATCTCATCCTCCGGGGCACTTGATTATGATATTCCAACTACTGCTAGCGAGAATTTGTATTTTC
AGGGTGAGCTCAAAACCGCGGCTCTTGCGCAACACGATGAAGCCGTGGACAACAAATTCAACAAAGAACA
ACAAAACGCGTTCTATGAGATCTTACATTTACCTAACTTAAACGAAGAACAACGAAACGCCTTCATCCAA
AGTTTAAAAGATGACCCAAGCCAAAGCGCTAACCTTTTAGCAGAAGCTAAAAAGCTAAATGATGCTCAGG
CGCCGAAAGTAGACAACAAATTCAACAAAGAACAACAAAACGCGTTCTATGAGATCTTACATTTACCTAA
CTTAAACGAAGAACAACGAAACGCCTTCATCCAAAGTTTAAAAGATGACCCAAGCCAAAGCGCTAACCTT
TTAGCAGAAGCTAAAAAGCTAAATGGTGCTCAGGCGCCGAAAGTAGACGCGAATTCCGCGGGGAAGTCAA
CCTGAGCTTAGAGCTCGAATTTCCCCGATCGTTCAAACATTTGGCAATAAAGTTTCTTAAGATTGAATCC
TGTTGCCGGTCTTGCGATGATTATCATATAATTTCTGTTGAATTACGTTAAGCATGTAATAATTAACATG
TAATGCATGACGTTATTTATGAGATGGGTTTTTATGATTAGAGTCCCGCAATTATACATTTAATACGCGA
TAGAAAACAAAATATAGCGCGCAAACTAGGATAAATTATCGCGCGCGGTGTCATCTATGTTACTAGATCG
GGAATTGGTTCCGGAACCAATTCGTAATCATGGTCATAGCTGTTTCCTGTGTGAAATTGTTATCCGCTCA
CAATTCCACACAACATACGAGCCGGAAGCATAAAGTGTAAAGCCTGGGGTGCCTAATGAGTGAGCTAACT
CACATTAGGCTGAATTAGGCGCGCCTATTTCTATTAATTCCCGATCTAGTAACATAGATGACACCGCGCG
CGATAATTTATCCTAGTTTGCGCGCTATATTTTGTTTTCTATCGCGTATTAAATGTATAATTGCGGGACT
CTAATCATAAAAACCCATCTCATAAATAACGTCATGCATTACATGTTAATTATTACATGCTTAACGTAAT
TCAACAGAAATTATATGATAATCATCGCAAGACCGGCAACAGGATTCAATCTTAAGAAACTTTATTGCCA
AATGTTTGAACGATCGGGGAAATTCGGGGGATCGATCCCGCGAACTGTGGACGAGAACTGTGCCACCAAG
CGTAAGGCCGTTCTCTCGCATTTGCCTTGCTAGGCTCGCGCGAGTTGCTGGCTGAGGCGTTCTCGAAATC
AGCTCTTGTTCGGTCGGCATCTACTCTATTCCTTTGCCCTCGGACGAGTGCTGGGGCGTCGGTTTCCACT
ATCGGCGAGTACTTCTACACAGCCATCGGTCCAGACGGCCGCGCTTCTGCGGGCGATTTGTGTACGCCCG
ACAGTCCCGGCTCCGGATCGGACGATTGCGTCGCATCGACCCTGCGCCCAAGCTGCATCATCGAAATTGC
CGTCAACCAAGCTCTGATAGAGTTGGTCAAGACCAATGCGGAGCATATACGCCCGGAGCCGCGGCGATCC
TGCAAGCTCCGGATGCCTCCGCTCGAAGTAGCGCGTCTGCTGCTCCATACAAGCCAACCACGGCCTCCAG
AAGAAGATGTTGGCGACCTCGTATTGGGAATCCCCGAACATCGCCTCGCTCCAGTCAATGACCGCTGTTA
TGCGGCCATTGTCCGTCAGGACATTGTTGGAGCCGAAATCCGCGTGCACGAGGTGCCGGACTTCGGGGCA
GTCCTCGGCCCAAAGCATCAGCTCATCGAGAGCCTGCGCGACGGACGCACTGACGGTGTCGTCCATCACA
GTTTGCCAGTGATACACATGGGGATCAGCAATCGCGCATATGAAATCACGCCATGTAGTGTATTGACCGA
TTCCTTGCGGTCCGAATGGGCCGAACCCGCTCGTCTGGCTAAGATCGGCCGCAGCGATCGCATCCATGGC
CTCCGCGACCGGCTGCAGAACAGCGGGCAGTTCGGTTTCAGGCAGGTCTTGCAACGTGACACCCTGTGCA
CGGCGGGAGATGCAATAGGTCAGGCTCTCGCTGAATGCCCCAATGTCAAGCACTTCCGGAATCGGGAGCG
CGGCCGATGCAAAGTGCCGATAAACATAACGATCTTTGTAGAAACCATCGGCGCAGCTATTTACCCGCAG
GACATATCCACGCCCTCCTACATCGAAGCTGAAAGCACGAGATTCTTCGCCCTCCGAGAGCTGCATCAGG
TCGGAGACGCTGTCGAACTTTTCGATCAGAAACTTCTCGACAGACGTCGCGGTGAGTTCAGGCTTTTTCA
TATCTTATTGCCCCCCGGGATCAGATCTGGATTGAGAGTGAATATGAGACTCTAATTGGATACCGAGGGG
AATTTATGGAACGTCAGTGGAGCATTTTTGACAAGAAATATTTGCTAGCTGATAGTGACCTTAGGCGACT
TTTGAACGCGCAATAATGGTTTCTGACGTATGTGCTTAGCTCATTAAACTCCAGAAACCCGCGGCTGAGT
GGCTCCTTCAACGTTGCGGTTCTGTCAGTTCCAAACGTAAAACGGCTTGTCCCGCGTCATCGGCGGGGGT
CATAACGTGACTCCCTTAATTCTCCGCTCATGATCTTGATCCCCTGCGCCATCAGATCCTTGGCGGCAAG
AAAGCCATCCAGTTTACTTTGCAGGGCTTCCCAACCTTACCAGAGGGCGCCCCAGCTGGCAATTCCGGTT
CGCTTGCTGTCCATAAAACCGCCCAGTCTAGCTATCGCCATGTAAGCCCACTGCAAGCTACCTGCTTTCT
CTTTGCGCTTGCGTTTTCCCTTGTCCAGATAGCCCAGTAGCTGACATTCATCCGGGGTCAGCACCGTTTC
TGCGGACTGGCTTTCTACGTGTTCCGCTTCCTTTAGCAGCCCTTGCGCCCTGAGTGCTTGCGGCAGCGTG
AAGCTGATCCGTCGAGATTAATAGAAATAAATTCAGCCTAATTCGGCGTTAATTCAGTACATTAAAAACG
TCCGCAATGTGTTATTAAGTTGTCTAAGCGTCAATTTGTTTACACCACAATATATCCTGCCACCAGCCAG
CCAACAGCTCCCCGACCGGCAGCTCGGCACAAAATCACCACTCGATACAGGCAGCCCATCAGTCCGGGAC
GGCGTCAGCGGGAGAGCCGTTGTAAGGCGGCAGACTTTGCTCATGTTACCGATGCTATTCGGAAGAACGG
CAACTAAGCTGCCGGGTTTGAAACACGGATGATCTCGCGGAGGGTAGCATGTTGATTGTAACGATGACAG
AGCGTTGCTGCCTGTGATCAATTCGGGCACGAACCCAGTGGACATAAGCCTGTTCGGTTCGTAAGCTGTA
ATGCAAGTAGCGTATGCGCTCACGCAACTGGTCCAGAACCTTGACCGAACGCAGCGGTGGTAACGGCGCA
GTGGCGGTTTTCATGGCTTGTTATGACTGTTTTTTTGGGGTACAGTCTATGCCTCGGGCATCCAAGCAGC
AAGCGCGTTACGCCGTGGGTCGATGTTTGATGTTATGGAGCAGCAACGATGTTACGCAGCAGGGCAGTCG
CCCTAAAACAAAGTTAAACATCATGGGGGAAGCGGTGATCGCCGAAGTATCGACTCAACTATCAGAGGTA
GTTGGCGTCATCGAGCGCCATCTCGAACCGACGTTGCTGGCCGTACATTTGTACGGCTCCGCAGTGGATG
GCGGCCTGAAGCCACACAGTGATATTGATTTGCTGGTTACGGTGACCGTAAGGCTTGATGAAACAACGCG
GCGAGCTTTGATCAACGACCTTTTGGAAACTTCGGCTTCCCCTGGAGAGAGCGAGATTCTCCGCGCTGTA
GAAGTCACCATTGTTGTGCACGACGACATCATTCCGTGGCGTTATCCAGCTAAGCGCGAACTGCAATTTG
GAGAATGGCAGCGCAATGACATTCTTGCAGGTATCTTCGAGCCAGCCACGATCGACATTGATCTGGCTAT
CTTGCTGACAAAAGCAAGAGAACATAGCGTTGCCTTGGTAGGTCCAGCGGCGGAGGAACTCTTTGATCCG
GTTCCTGAACAGGATCTATTTGAGGCGCTAAATGAAACCTTAACGCTATGGAACTCGCCGCCCGACTGGG
CTGGCGATGAGCGAAATGTAGTGCTTACGTTGTCCCGCATTTGGTACAGCGCAGTAACCGGCAAAATCGC
GCCGAAGGATGTCGCTGCCGACTGGGCAATGGAGCGCCTGCCGGCCCAGTATCAGCCCGTCATACTTGAA
GCTAGACAGGCTTATCTTGGACAAGAAGAAGATCGCTTGGCCTCGCGCGCAGATCAGTTGGAAGAATTTG
TCCACTACGTGAAAGGCGAGATCACCAAGGTAGTCGGCAAATAATGTCTAGCTAGAAATTCGTTCAAGCC
GACGCCGCTTCGCGGCGCGGCTTAACTCAAGCGTTAGATGCACTAAGCACATAATTGCTCACAGCCAAAC
TATCAGGTCAAGTCTGCTTTTATTATTTTTAAGCGTGCATAATAAGCCCTACACAAATTGGGAGATATAT
CATGCATGACCAAAATCCCTTAACGTGAGTTTTCGTTCCACTGAGCGTCAGACCCCGTAGAAAAGATCAA
AGGATCTTCTTGAGATCCTTTTTTTCTGCGCGTAATCTGCTGCTTGCAAACAAAAAAACCACCGCTACCA
GCGGTGGTTTGTTTGCCGGATCAAGAGCTACCAACTCTTTTTCCGAAGGTAACTGGCTTCAGCAGAGCGC
AGATACCAAATACTGTCCTTCTAGTGTAGCCGTAGTTAGGCCACCACTTCAAGAACTCTGTAGCACCGCC
TACATACCTCGCTCTGCTAATCCTGTTACCAGTGGCTGCTGCCAGTGGCGATAAGTCGTGTCTTACCGGG
TTGGACTCAAGACGATAGTTACCGGATAAGGCGCAGCGGTCGGGCTGAACGGGGGGTTCGTGCACACAGC
CCAGCTTGGAGCGAACGACCTACACCGAACTGAGATACCTACAGCGTGAGCTATGAGAAAGCGCCACGCT
TCCCGAAGGGAGAAAGGCGGACAGGTATCCGGTAAGCGGCAGGGTCGGAACAGGAGAGCGCACGAGGGAG
CTTCCAGGGGGAAACGCCTGGTATCTTTATAGTCCTGTCGGGTTTCGCCACCTCTGACTTGAGCGTCGAT
TTTTGTGATGCTCGTCAGGGGGGCGGAGCCTATGGAAAAACGCCAGCAACGCGGCCTTTTTACGGTTCCT
GGCCTTTTGCTGGCCTTTTGCTCACATGTTCTTTCCTGCGTTATCCCCTGATTCTGTGGATAACCGTATT
ACCGCCTTTGAGTGAGCTGATACCGCTCGCCGCAGCCGAACGACCGAGCGCAGCGAGTCAGTGAGCGAGG
AAGCGGAAGAGCGCCTGATGCGGTATTTTCTCCTTACGCATCTGTGCGGTATTTCACACCGCATATGGTG
CACTCTCAGTACAATCTGCTCTGATGCCGCATAGTTAAGCCAGTATACACTCCGCTATCGCTACGTGACT
GGGTCATGGCTGCGCCCCGACACCCGCCAACACCCGCTGACGCGCCCTGACGGGCTTGTCTGCTCCCGGC
ATCCGCTTACAGACAAGCTGTGACCGTCTCCGGGAGCTGCATGTGTCAGAGGTTTTCACCGTCATCACCG
AAACGCGCGAGGCAGGGTGCCTTGATGTGGGCGCCGGCGGTCGAGTGGCGACGGCGCGGCTTGTCCGCGC
CCTGGTAGATTGCCTGGCCGTAGGCCAGCCATTTTTGAGCGGCCAGCGGCCGCGATAGGCCGACGCGAAG
CGGCGGGGCGTAGGGAGCGCAGCGACCGAAGGGTAGGCGCTTTTTGCAGCTCTTCGGCTGTGCGCTGGCC
AGACAGTTATGCACAGGCCAGGCGGGTTTTAAGAGTTTTAATAAGTTTTAAAGAGTTTTAGGCGGAAAAA
TCGCCTTTTTTCTCTTTTATATCAGTCACTTACATGTGTGACCGGTTCCCAATGTACGGCTTTGGGTTCC
CAATGTACGGGTTCCGGTTCCCAATGTACGGCTTTGGGTTCCCAATGTACGTGCTATCCACAGGAAAGAG
ACCTTTTCGACCTTTTTCCCCTGCTAGGGCAATTTGCCCTAGCATCTGCTCCGTACATTAGGAACCGGCG
GATGCTTCGCCCTCGATCAGGTTGCGGTAGCGCATGACTAGGATCGGGCCAGCCTGCCCCGCCTCCTCCT
TCAAATCGTACTCCGGCAGGTCATTTGACCCGATCAGCTTGCGCACGGTGAAACAGAACTTCTTGAACTC
TCCGGCGCTGCCACTGCGTTCGTAGATCGTCTTGAACAACCATCTGGCTTCTGCCTTGCCTGCGGCGCGG
CGTGCCAGGCGGTAGAGAAAACGGCCGATGCCGGGATCGATCAAAAAGTAATCGGGGTGAACCGTCAGCA
CGTCCGGGTTCTTGCCTTCTGTGATCTCGCGGTACATCCAATCAGCTAGCTCGATCTCGATGTACTCCGG
CCGCCCGGTTTCGCTCTTTACGATCTTGTAGCGGCTAATCAAGGCTTCACCCTCGGATACCGTCACCAGG
CGGCCGTTCTTGGCCTTCTTCGTACGCTGCATGGCAACGTGCGTGGTGTTTAACCGAATGCAGGTTTCTA
CCAGGTCGTCTTTCTGCTTTCCGCCATCGGCTCGCCGGCAGAACTTGAGTACGTCCGCAACGTGTGGACG
GAACACGCGGCCGGGCTTGTCTCCCTTCCCTTCCCGGTATCGGTTCATGGATTCGGTTAGATGGGAAACC
GCCATCAGTACCAGGTCGTAATCCCACACACTGGCCATGCCGGCCGGCCCTGCGGAAACCTCTACGTGCC
CGTCTGGAAGCTCGTAGCGGATCACCTCGCCAGCTCGTCGGTCACGCTTCGACAGACGGAAAACGGCCAC
GTCCATGATGCTGCGACTATCGCGGGTGCCCACGTCATAGAGCATCGGAACGAAAAAATCTGGTTGCTCG
TCGCCCTTGGGCGGCTTCCTAATCGACGGCGCACCGGCTGCCGGCGGTTGCCGGGATTCTTTGCGGATTC
GATCAGCGGCCGCTTGCCACGATTCACCGGGGCGTGCTTCTGCCTCGATGCGTTGCCGCTGGGCGGCCTG
CGCGGCCTTCAACTTCTCCACCAGGTCATCACCCAGCGCCGCGCCGATTTGTACCGGGCCGGATGGTTTG
CGACCGCTCACGCCGATTCCTCGGGCTTGGGGGTTCCAGTGCCATTGCAGGGCCGGCAGACAACCCAGCC
GCTTACGCCTGGCCAACCGCCCGTTCCTCCACACATGGGGCATTCCACGGCGTCGGTGCCTGGTTGTTCT
TGATTTTCCATGCCGCCTCCTTTAGCCGCTAAAATTCATCTACTCATTTATTCATTTGCTCATTTACTCT
GGTAGCTGCGCGATGTATTCAGATAGCAGCTCGGTAATGGTCTTGCCTTGGCGTACCGCGTACATCTTCA
GCTTGGTGTGATCCTCCGCCGGCAACTGAAAGTTGACCCGCTTCATGGCTGGCGTGTCTGCCAGGCTGGC
CAACGTTGCAGCCTTGCTGCTGCGTGCGCTCGGACGGCCGGCACTTAGCGTGTTTGTGCTTTTGCTCATT
TTCTCTTTACCTCATTAACTCAAATGAGTTTTGATTTAATTTCAGCGGCCAGCGCCTGGACCTCGCGGGC
AGCGTCGCCCTCGGGTTCTGATTCAAGAACGGTTGTGCCGGCGGCGGCAGTGCCTGGGTAGCTCACGCGC
TGCGTGATACGGGACTCAAGAATGGGCAGCTCGTACCCGGCCAGCGCCTCGGCAACCTCACCGCCGATGC
GCGTGCCTTTGATCGCCCGCGACACGACAAAGGCCGCTTGTAGCCTTCCATCCGTGACCTCAATGCGCTG
CTTAACCAGCTCCACCAGGTCGGCGGTGGCCCATATGTCGTAAGGGCTTGGCTGCACCGGAATCAGCACG
AAGTCGGCTGCCTTGATCGCGGACACAGCCAAGTCCGCCGCCTGGGGCGCTCCGTCGATCACTACGAAGT
CGCGCCGGCCGATGGCCTTCACGTCGCGGTCAATCGTCGGGCGGTCGATGCCGACAACGGTTAGCGGTTG
ATCTTCCCGCACGGCCGCCCAATCGCGGGCACTGCCCTGGGGATCGGAATCGACTAACAGAACATCGGCC
CCGGCGAGTTGCAGGGCGCGGGCTAGATGGGTTGCGATGGTCGTCTTGCCTGACCCGCCTTTCTGGTTAA
GTACAGCGATAACCTTCATGCGTTCCCCTTGCGTATTTGTTTATTTACTCATCGCATCATATACGCAGCG
ACCGCATGACGCAAGCTGTTTTACTCAAATACACATCACCTTTTTAGACGGCGGCGCTCGGTTTCTTCAG
CGGCCAAGCTGGCCGGCCAGGCCGCCAGCTTGGCATCAGACAAACCGGCCAGGATTTCATGCAGCCGCAC
GGTTGAGACGTGCGCGGGCGGCTCGAACACGTACCCGGCCGCGATCATCTCCGCCTCGATCTCTTCGGTA
ATGAAAAACGGTTCGTCCTGGCCGTCCTGGTGCGGTTTCATGCTTGTTCCTCTTGGCGTTCATTCTCGGC
GGCCGCCAGGGCGTCGGCCTCGGTCAATGCGTCCTCACGGAAGGCACCGCGCCGCCTGGCCTCGGTGGGC
GTCACTTCCTCGCTGCGCTCAAGTGCGCGGTACAGGGTCGAGCGATGCACGCCAAGCAGTGCAGCCGCCT
CTTTCACGGTGCGGCCTTCCTGGTCGATCAGCTCGCGGGCGTGCGCGATCTGTGCCGGGGTGAGGGTAGG
GCGGGGGCCAAACTTCACGCCTCGGGCCTTGGCGGCCTCGCGCCCGCTCCGGGTGCGGTCGATGATTAGG
GAACGCTCGAACTCGGCAATGCCGGCGAACACGGTCAACACCATGCGGCCGGCCGGCGTGGTGGTGTCGG
CCCACGGCTCTGCCAGGCTACGCAGGCCCGCGCCGGCCTCCTGGATGCGCTCGGCAATGTCCAGTAGGTC
GCGGGTGCTGCGGGCCAGGCGGTCTAGCCTGGTCACTGTCACAACGTCGCCAGGGCGTAGGTGGTCAAGC
ATCCTGGCCAGCTCCGGGCGGTCGCGCCTGGTGCCGGTGATCTTCTCGGAAAACAGCTTGGTGCAGCCGG
CCGCGTGCAGTTCGGCCCGTTGGTTGGTCAAGTCCTGGTCGTCGGTGCTGACGCGGGCATAGCCCAGCAG
GCCAGCGGCGGCGCTCTTGTTCATGGCGTAATGTCTCCGGTTCTAGTCGCAAGTATTCTACTTTATGCGA
CTAAAACACGCGACAAGAAAACGCCAGGAAAAGGGCAGGGCGGCAGCCTGTCGCGTAACTTAGGACTTGT
GCGACATGTCGTTTTCAGAAGACGGCTGCACTGAACGTCAGAAGCCGACTGCACTATAGCAGCGGAGGGG
TTGGATCAAAGTACTTTGATCCCGAGGGGAACCCTGTGGTTGGCATGCACATACAAATGGACGAACGGAT
AAACCT
Features (pLannotate 1.2.2; 31 found; start..end, strand, type, name):
     54..78      -  misc_feature   RB T-DNA repeat: right border repeat from nopaline C58 T-DNA
    144..298     -  CDS            lacZα (fragment): LacZα fragment of β-galactosidase; lacZ fragment
    323..447     +  protein_bind   attR1: mutant version of attR; recombination site for the Gateway® LR reaction LR Clonase™
    484..514     +  promoter       lac UV5 promoter: E. coli lac promoter with an "up" mutation
    539..567     +  promoter       cat promoter (fragment): promoter of the E. coli cat gene encoding chloramphenicol acetyltransferase
    568..1227    +  CDS            CmR: chloramphenicol acetyltransferase; cat; confers resistance to chloramphenicol
   1406..1564    +  CDS            ccdA (fragment): CCDA_ECO57 - Also known as H, letA. Experimental evidence at protein level: Swiss-Prot protein existence level 1. Antitoxin component of a type II toxin-antitoxin (TA) system which inhibits the post-segregational killing (PSK) of plasmid-free cells, also referred to as a plasmid addiction system. Binds to and blocks the activity of CcdB; will also remove bound CcdB protein from the CcdB-GyrA complex by forming a CcdA-CcdB complex, a process termed rejuvenation. Functions as a transcriptional corepressor for the ccdAB operon, repression also requires CcdB (By similarity). From Escherichia coli
   1569..1871    +  CDS            ccdB: CCDB_ECOLI - Also known as G, letB, letD. Experimental evidence at protein level: Swiss-Prot protein existence level 1. Toxic component of a type II toxin-antitoxin (TA) system, functioning in plasmid maintainence. Responsible for the post- segregational killing (PSK) of plasmid-free cells, also referred to as a plasmid addiction system. Half-life of over 2 hours. Cell killing by CcdB is accompanied by filamentation, defects in chromosome and plasmid segregation, defects in cell division, formation of anucleate cells, decreased DNA synthesis and plasmid loss. Interferes with the activity of DN
   1915..2039    -  protein_bind   attR2: mutant version of attR; recombination site for the Gateway® LR reaction LR Clonase™
   2057..2127    +  CDS            CBP (fragment): calmodulin-binding peptide derived from skeletal muscle myosin light chain kinase; binds calmodulin with nanomolar affinity in the presence of calcium
   2215..2388    +  CDS            ProtA: IgG-binding unit of Staphylococcus aureus protein A
   2392..2562    +  CDS            ProtA: IgG-binding unit of Staphylococcus aureus protein A
   2617..2869    +  terminator     NOS terminator: nopaline synthase terminator and poly(A) signal
   2925..2947    -  protein_bind   lac operator (fragment): The lac repressor binds to the lac operator to inhibit transcription in E. coli. This inhibition can be relieved by adding lactose or isopropyl-β-D-thiogalactopyranoside (IPTG). lac repressor encoded by lacI
   2951..2981    -  promoter       lac promoter: promoter for the E. coli lac operon
   2996..3017    -  protein_bind   CAP binding site: CAP binding activates transcription in the presence of cAMP. E. coli catabolite activator protein
   3053..3305    -  terminator     NOS terminator: nopaline synthase terminator and poly(A) signal
   3456..4481    -  CDS            HygR: aminoglycoside phosphotransferase from E. coli; aph(4)-Ia; confers resistance to hygromycin
   4533..4712    -  promoter       NOS promoter: nopaline synthase promoter
   4792..5121    -  CDS            tnpA (fragment): TN5P_ECOLX - Also known as tnp. Experimental evidence at protein level: Swiss-Prot protein existence level 1. Mediates transposition of transposon Tn5 by a 'cut and paste' mechanism. First, the monomeric transposase binds the 19 bp inverted DNA repeats flanking the transposon. Then, dimerization of the DNA- bound transposase creates a synaptic DNA complex. After nicking of the first DNA strand, excision of the transposon proceeds through a series of intermediates. The transposase then mediates the insertion of the transposon at a new site by strand transfer. The activity of the wild- type tran
   5218..5242    -  misc_feature   LB T-DNA repeat: left border repeat from nopaline C58 T-DNA
   5501..5524    +  promoter       Pc promoter (fragment): intI1 (promoter lies within the coding sequence); class 1 integron promoter
   5700..5756    +  CDS            GmR (fragment): gentamycin acetyltransferase; aacC1; confers resistance to gentamycin
   5767..6554    +  CDS            SmR (fragment): aminoglycoside adenylyltransferase (Murphy, 1985); aadA; confers resistance to spectinomycin and streptomycin
   6800..7388    +  rep_origin     ori: high-copy-number ColE1/pMB1/pBR322/pUC origin of replication
   7574..7714    -  misc_feature   bom: basis of mobility region from pBR322
   7816..7855    -  CDS            rop (fragment): Rop protein, which maintains plasmids at low copy number; rop
   8058..8252    -  rep_origin     pVS1 oriV: origin of replication for the Pseudomonas plasmid pVS1 (Heeb et al., 2000)
   8318..9391    -  CDS            pVS1 RepA: replication protein from the Pseudomonas plasmid pVS1 (Heeb et al., 2000)
   9820..10449   -  CDS            pVS1 StaA: stability protein from the Pseudomonas plasmid pVS1 (Heeb et al., 2000)
  11009..11410   -  CDS            Y4CG_SINFN (fragment): Protein inferred from homology: Swiss-Prot protein existence level 3. From Sinorhizobium fredii (strain NBRC 101917 / NGR234).
