[The description below was written by a language model from this plasmid's Addgene catalogue record and pLannotate feature annotations shown in this document.]
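Description:
pGWB528 is an empty Gateway destination binary vector for Agrobacterium-mediated plant transformation, built on the pPZP221 backbone and about 11.7 kb in the deposited sequence. Outside the T-DNA it carries a ColE1/pBR322-type origin with the bom mobilisation region for propagation in E. coli, plus the pVS1 oriV, RepA and StaA functions that support replication and stable maintenance in Agrobacterium. Bacterial selection relies on an aadA spectinomycin/streptomycin resistance gene in the backbone. The unrecombined vector is additionally chloramphenicol resistant because of the CmR gene within the Gateway cassette. Because that cassette also encodes the CcdB gyrase toxin, the empty vector must be kept in a ccdB-tolerant strain.

Between the nopaline-type right and left T-DNA borders sits the attR1–CmR–ccdB–attR2 cassette, followed directly by a tandem affinity purification (TAP) tag, annotated as a calmodulin-binding peptide and two IgG-binding protein A units, and then a NOS terminator. No promoter lies upstream of attR1, so an LR reaction with an entry clone is expected to supply both the regulatory region and the coding sequence, for example a genomic fragment with its native promoter and no stop codon. This yields a C-terminal TAP fusion, while loss of ccdB provides counterselection against unrecombined plasmid. The T-DNA also contains a NOS promoter–hygromycin phosphotransferase–NOS terminator unit, which replaced the original gentamicin marker and allows selection of transformed plants on hygromycin. Residual lacZα, lac promoter, Tn5 transposase and GmR fragments are leftovers of vector construction. The vector suits expression of TAP-tagged proteins in transgenic plants for detection or purification of protein complexes.
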