Addgene plasmid #74870: pGWB528
Purpose: (Empty Backbone) Gateway cloning compatible binary vector for C-terminal fusion with TAP (no promoter).
Depositing lab: Tsuyoshi Nakagawa. Depositing organization: Shimane University. Publication: Improved Gateway binary vectors: high-performance vectors for creation of fusion constructs in transgenic analysis of plants. Nakagawa T, Suzuki T, Murata S, Nakamura S, Hino T, Maeo K, Tabata R, Kawai T, Tanaka K, Niwa Y, Watanabe Y, Nakamura K, Kimura T, Ishiguro S. Biosci Biotechnol Biochem. 2007 Aug;71(8):2095-100. Epub 2007 Aug 7. 10.1271/bbb.70216 PubMed 17690442.
Backbone
  Vector backbone: pPZP221
  Backbone manufacturer: Hajdukiewicz P., Svab Z. and Maliga P.
  Backbone size (bp): 8500
  Modifications to backbone: gentamycin-resistant marker was removed and hygromycin-resistant marker (NOS promoter:HPT:NOS terminator) was inserted
  Vector type: Plant Expression
  Selectable markers: Hygromycin
Growth in bacteria
  Bacterial resistance: Chloramphenicol and Spectinomycin, 25 & 50 μg/mL
  Growth temperature: 37°C
  Growth strain: ccdB Survival
  Copy number: High Copy
Gene/Insert
  Cloning method: Gateway Cloning
Terms and licenses: Academic/Nonprofit Terms; Industry Terms: Not Available to Industry
How to cite: pGWB528 was a gift from Tsuyoshi Nakagawa (Addgene plasmid # 74870 ; http://n2t.net/addgene:74870 ; RRID:Addgene_74870)
