>Addgene plasmid #74870 | pGWB528 | addgene partial sequence | sequence record 153230 | ccdB-Fwd 5'-GCATGATGACCACCGATATG-3'
AGTGGCTGATCTCAGCCACCGCGAAAATGACATCAAAAACGCCATTAACCTGATGTTCTGGGGAATATAA
ATGTCAGGCTCCCTTATACACAGCCAGTCTGCAGGTCGACCATAGTGACTGGATATGTTGTGTTTTACAG
TATTATGTAGTCTGTTTTTTATGCAAAATCTAATTTAATATATTGATATTTATATCATTTTACGTTTCTC
GTTCAGCTTTCTTGTACAAAGTGGTTGATAACAGCAAGAGAAGATGGAAAAAGAATTTCATAGCCGTCTC
AGCAGCCAACCGCTTTAAGAAAATCTCATCCTCCGGGGCACTTGATTATGATATTCCAACTACTGCTAGC
GAGAATTTGTATTTTCAGGGTGAGCTCAAAACCGCGGCTCTTGCGCAACACGATGAAGCCGTGGACAACA
AATTCAACAAAGAACAACAAAACGCGTTCTATGAGATCTTACATTTACCTAACTTAAACGAAGAACAACG
AAACGCCTTCATCCAAAGTTTAAAAGATGACCCAAGCCAAAGCGCTAACCTTTTAGCAGAAGCTAAAAAG
CTAAATGATGCTCAGGCGCCGAAAGTAGACAACAAATTCAACAAAGAACAACAAAACGCGTTCTATGAGA
TCTTACATTTACCTAACTTAAACGAAGAACAACGAAACGCCTTCATCCAAAGTTTAAAAGATGACCCAAG
CCAAAGCGCTAACCTTTTAGCAGAAGCTAAAAAGCTAAATGGTGCTCAGGCGCCGAAAGTAGACGCGAAT
TCCGCGGGGAAGTCAACCTGAGCTT
